>Addgene plasmid #157748 | pVL1392 TMEM97 | addgene full sequence | sequence record 308132 | Addgene NGS Result
GAAGGATCATATTTAGTTGCGTTTATGAGATAAGATTGAAAGCACGTGTAAAATGTTTCCCGCGCGTTGG
CACAACTATTTACAATGCGGCCAAGTTATAAAAGATTCTAATCTGATATGTTTTAAAACACCTTTGCGGC
CCGAGTTGTTTGCGTACGTGACTAGCGAAGAAGATATGTGGACCGCAGAACAGATAGTAAAACAAAACCC
TAGTATTGGAGCAATAATCGATTTAACCAACACGTCTAAATATTATGATGGTGTGCATTTTTTGCGGGCG
GGCCTGTTATACAAAAAAATTCAAGTACCTGGCCAGACTTTGCCGCCTGAAAGCATAGTTCAAGAATTTA
TTGACACGGTAAAAGAATTTACAGAAAAGTGTCCCGGCATGTTGGTGGGCGTGCACTGCACACACGGTAT
TAATCGCACCGGTTACATGGTGTGCAGATATTTAATGCACACCCTGGGTATTGCGCCGCAGGAAGCCATA
GATAGATTCGAAAAAGCCAGAGGTCACAAAATTGAAAGACAAAATTACGTTCAAGATTTATTAATTTAAT
TAATATTATTTGCATTCTTTAACAAATACTTTATCCTATTTTCAAATTGTTGCGCTTCTTCCAGCGAACC
AAAACTATGCTTCGCTTGCTCCGTTTAGCTTGTAGCCGATCAGTGGCGTTGTTCCAATCGACGGTAGGAT
TAGGCCGGATATTCTCCACCACAATGTTGGCAACGTTGATGTTACGTTTATGCTTTTGGTTTTCCACGTA
CGTCTTTTGGCCGGTAATAGCCGTAAACGTAGTGCCGTCGCGCGTCACGCACAACACCGGATGTTTGCGC
TTGTCCGCGGGGTATTGAACCGCGCGATCCGACAAATCCACCACTTTGGCAACTAAATCGGTGACCTGCG
CGTCTTTTTTCTGCATTATTTCGTCTTTCTTTTGCATGGTTTCCTGGAAGCCGGTGTACATGCGGTTTAG
ATCAGTCATGACGCGCGTGACCTGCAAATCTTTGGCCTCGATCTGCTTGTCCTTGATGGCAACGATGCGT
TCAATAAACTCTTGTTTTTTAACAAGTTCCTCGGTTTTTTGCGCCACCACCGCTTGCAGCGCGTTTGTGT
GCTCGGTGAATGTCGCAATCAGCTTAGTCACCAACTGTTTGCTCTCCTCCTCCCGTTGTTTGATCGCGGG
ATCGTACTTGCCGGTGCAGAGCACTTGAGGAATTACTTCTTCTAAAAGCCATTCTTGTAATTCTATGGCG
TAAGGCAATTTGGACTTCATAATCAGCTGAATCACGCCGGATTTAGTAATGAGCACTGTATGCGGCTGCA
AATACAGCGGGTCGCCCCTTTTCACGACGCTGTTAGAGGTAGGGCCCCCATTTTGGATGGTCTGCTCAAA
TAACGATTTGTATTTATTGTCTACATGAACACGTATAGCTTTATCACAAACTGTATATTTTAAACTGTTA
GCGACGTCCTTGGCCACGAACCGGACCTGTTGGTCGCGCTCTAGCACGTACCGCAGGTTGAACGTATCTT
CTCCAAATTTAAATTCTCCAATTTTAACGCGAGCCATTTTGATACACGTGTGTCGATTTTGCAACAACTA
TTGTTTTTTAACGCAAACTAAACTTATTGTGGTAAGCAATAATTAAATATGGGGGAACATGCGCCGCTAC
AACACTCGTCGTTATGAACGCAGACGGCGCCGGTCTCGGCGCAAGCGGCTAAAACGTGTTGCGCGTTCAA
CGCGGCAAACATCGCAAAAGCCAATAGTACAGTTTTGATTTGCATATTAACGGCGATTTTTTAAATTATC
TTATTTAATAAATAGTTATGACGCCTACAACTCCCCGCCCGCGTTGACTCGCTGCACCTCGAGCAGTTCG
TTGACGCCTTCCTCCGTGTGGCCGAACACGTCGAGCGGGTGGTCGATGACCAGCGGCGTGCCGCACGCGA
CGCACAAGTATCTGTACACCGAATGATCGTCGGGCGAAGGCACGTCGGCCTCCAAGTGGCAATATTGGCA
AATTCGAAAATATATACAGTTGGGTTGTTTGCGCATATCTATCGTGGCGTTGGGCATGTACGTCCGAACG
TTGATTTGCATGCAAGCCGAAATTAAATCATTGCGATTAGTGCGATTAAAACGTTGTACATCCTCGCTTT
TAATCATGCCGTCGATTAAATCGCGCAATCGAGTCAAGTGATCAAAGTGTGGAATAATGTTTTCTTTGTA
TTCCCGAGTCAAGCGCAGCGCGTATTTTAACAAACTAGCCATCTTGTAAGTTAGTTTCATTTAATGCAAC
TTTATCCAATAATATATTATGTATCGCACGTCAAGAATTAACAATGCGCCCGTTGTCGCATCTCAACACG
ACTATGATAGAGATCAAATAAAGCGCGAATTAAATAGCTTGCGACGCAACGTGCACGATCTGTGCACGCG
TTCCGGCACGAGCTTTGATTGTAATAAGTTTTTACGAAGCGATGACATGACCCCCGTAGTGACAACGATC
ACGCCCAAAAGAACTGCCGACTACAAAATTACCGAGTATGTCGGTGACGTTAAAACTATTAAGCCATCCA
ATCGACCGTTAGTCGAATCAGGACCGCTGGTGCGAGAAGCCGCGAAGTATGGCGAATGCATCGTATAACG
TGTGGAGTCCGCTCATTAGAGCGTCATGTTTAGACAAGAAAGCTACATATTTAATTGATCCCGATGATTT
TATTGATAAATTGACCCTAACTCCATACACGGTATTCTACAATGGCGGGGTTTTGGTCAAAATTTCCGGA
CTGCGATTGTACATGCTGTTAACGGCTCCGCCCACTATTAATGAAATTAAAAATTCCAATTTTAAAAAAC
GCAGCAAGAGAAACATTTGTATGAAAGAATGCGTAGAAGGAAAGAAAAATGTCGTCGACATGCTGAACAA
CAAGATTAATATGCCTCCGTGTATAAAAAAAATATTGAACGATTTGAAAGAAAACAATGTACCGCGCGGC
GGTATGTACAGGAAGAGGTTTATACTAAACTGTTACATTGCAAACGTGGTTTCGTGTGCCAAGTGTGAAA
ACCGATGTTTAATCAAGGCTCTGACGCATTTCTACAACCACGACTCCAAGTGTGTGGGTGAAGTCATGCA
TCTTTTAATCAAATCCCAAGATGTGTATAAACCACCAAACTGCCAAAAAATGAAAACTGTCGACAAGCTC
TGTCCGTTTGCTGGCAACTGCAAGGGTCTCAATCCTATTTGTAATTATTGAATAATAAAACAATTATAAA
TGTCAAATTTGTTTTTTATTAACGATACAAACCAAACGCAACAAGAACATTTGTAGTATTATCTATAATT
GAAAACGCGTAGTTATAATCGCTGAGGTAATATTTAAAATCATTTTCAAATGATTCACAGTTAATTTGCG
ACAATATAATTTTATTTTCACATAAACTAGACGCCTTGTCGTCTTCTTCTTCGTATTCCTTCTCTTTTTC
ATTTTTCTCCTCATAAAAATTAACATAGTTATTATCGTATCCATATATGTATCTATCGTATAGAGTAAAT
TTTTTGTTGTCATAAATATATATGTCTTTTTTAATGGGGTGTATAGTACCGCTGCGCATAGTTTTTCTGT
AATTTACAACAGTGCTATTTTCTGGTAGTTCTTCGGAGTGTGTTGCTTTAATTATTAAATTTATATAATC
AATGAATTTGGGATCGTCGGTTTTGTACAATATGTTGCCGGCATAGTACGCAGCTTCTTCTAGTTCAATT
ACACCATTTTTTAGCAGCACCGGATTAACATAACTTTCCAAAATGTTGTACGAACCGTTAAACAAAAACA
GTTCACCTCCCTTTTCTATACTATTGTCTGCGAGCAGTTGTTTGTTGTTAAAAATAACAGCCATTGTAAT
GAGACGCACAAACTAATATCACAAACTGGAAATGTCTATCAATATATAGTTGCTGATATCATGGAGATAA
TTAAAATGATAACCATCTCGCAAATAAATAAGTATTTTACTGTTTTCGTAACAGTTTTGTAATAAAAAAA
CCTATAAATATTCCGGATTATTCATACCGTCCCACCATCGGGCGCGGATCAGATCTGCAGCGGCCGCTCC
AGATGGGGGCTCCGGCAACCAGGCGCTGCGTGGAGTGGCTGCTGGGCCTCTACTTCCTCAGCCACATCCC
CATCACCCTGTTCATGGACCTGCAGGCGGTGCTGCCGCGCGAGCTCTACCCAGTCGAGTTTAGAAACCTG
CTGAAGTGGTATGCTAAGGAGTTCAAAGACCCACTGCTACAGGAGCCCCCAGCCTGGTTTAAGTCCTTTC
TGTTTTGCGAGCTTGTGTTTCAGCTGCCTTTCTTTCCCATTGCAACGTATGCCTTCCTCAAAGGAAGCTG
CAAGTGGATTCGAACTCCTGCAATCATCTACTCTGTTCACACCATGACAACCTTAATTCCGATACTCTCC
ACATTTCTGTTTGAGGATTTCTCCAAAGCCAGTGGTTTCAAGGGACAAAGACCTGAGACTTTGCATGAAC
GGTTAACCCTTGTGTCTGTCTATGCCCCCTACTTACTCATCCCATTCATACTTTTAATTTTCATGTTGCG
GAGCCCCTACTACAAGTATGAAGAGAAAAGAAAGAAGAAAGGATCCGACTACAAAGACGATGACGACAAG
TAAGATCCTTTCCTGGGACCCGGCAAGAACCAAAAACTCACTCTCTTCAAGGAAATCCGTAATGTTAAAC
CCGACACGATGAAGCTTGTCGTTGGATGGAAAGGAAAAGAGTTCTACAGGGAAACTTGGACCCGCTTCAT
GGAAGACAGCTTCCCCATTGTTAACGACCAAGAAGTGATGGATGTTTTCCTTGTTGTCAACATGCGTCCC
ACTAGACCCAACCGTTGTTACAAATTCCTGGCCCAACACGCTCTGCGTTGCGACCCCGACTATGTACCTC
ATGACGTGATTAGGATCGTCGAGCCTTCATGGGTGGGCAGCAACAACGAGTACCGCATCAGCCTGGCTAA
GAAGGGCGGCGGCTGCCCAATAATGAACCTTCACTCTGAGTACACCAACTCGTTCGAACAGTTCATCGAT
CGTGTCATCTGGGAGAACTTCTACAAGCCCATCGTTTACATCGGTACCGACTCTGCTGAAGAGGAGGAAA
TTCTCCTTGAAGTTTCCCTGGTGTTCAAAGTAAAGGAGTTTGCACCAGACGCACCTCTGTTCACTGGTCC
GGCGTATTAAAACACGATACATTGTTATTAGTACATTTATTAAGCGCTAGATTCTGTGCGTTGTTGATTT
ACAGACAATTGTTGTACGTATTTTAATAATTCATTAAATTTATAATCTTTAGGGTGGTATGTTAGAGCGA
AAATCAAATGATTTTCAGCGTCTTTATATCTGAATTTAAATATTAAATCCTCAATAGATTTGTAAAATAG
GTTTCGATTAGTTTCAAACAAGGGTTGTTTTTCCGAACCGATGGCTGGACTATCTAATGGATTTTCGCTC
AACGCCACAAAACTTGCCAAATCTTGTAGCAGCAATCTAGCTTTGTCGATATTCGTTTGTGTTTTGTTTT
GTAATAAAGGTTCGACGTCGTTCAAAATATTATGCGCTTTTGTATTTCTTTCATCACTGTCGTTAGTGTA
CAATTGACTCGACGTAAACACGTTAAATAAAGCTTGGACATATTTAACATCGGGCGTGTTAGCTTTATTA
GGCCGATTATCGTCGTCGTCCCAACCCTCGTCGTTAGAAGTTGCTTCCGAAGACGATTTTGCCATAGCCA
CACGACGCCTATTAATTGTGTCGGCTAACACGTCCGCGATCAAATTTGTAGTTGAGCTTTTTGGAATTAT
TTCTGATTGCGGGCGTTTTTGGGCGGGTTTCAATCTAACTGTGCCCGATTTTAATTCAGACAACACGTTA
GAAAGCGATGGTGCAGGCGGTGGTAACATTTCAGACGGCAAATCTACTAATGGCGGCGGTGGTGGAGCTG
ATGATAAATCTACCATCGGTGGAGGCGCAGGCGGGGCTGGCGGCGGAGGCGGAGGCGGAGGTGGTGGCGG
TGATGCAGACGGCGGTTTAGGCTCAAATGTCTCTTTAGGCAACACAGTCGGCACCTCAACTATTGTACTG
GTTTCGGGCGCCGTTTTTGGTTTGACCGGTCTGAGACGAGTGCGATTTTTTTCGTTTCTAATAGCTTCCA
ACAATTGTTGTCTGTCGTCTAAAGGTGCAGCGGGTTGAGGTTCCGTCGGCATTGGTGGAGCGGGCGGCAA
TTCAGACATCGATGGTGGTGGTGGTGGTGGAGGCGCTGGAATGTTAGGCACGGGAGAAGGTGGTGGCGGC
GGTGCCGCCGGTATAATTTGTTCTGGTTTAGTTTGTTCGCGCACGATTGTGGGCACCGGCGCAGGCGCCG
CTGGCTGCACAACGGAAGGTCGTCTGCTTCGAGGCAGCGCTTGGGGTGGTGGCAATTCAATATTATAATT
GGAATACAAATCGTAAAAATCTGCTATAAGCATTGTAATTTCGCTATCGTTTACCGTGCCGATATTTAAC
AACCGCTCAATGTAAGCAATTGTATTGTAAAGAGATTGTCTCAAGCTCGCACGCCGATAACAAGCCTTTT
CATTTTTACTACAGCATTGTAGTGGCGAGACACTTCGCTGTCGTCGACGTACATGTATGCTTTGTTGTCA
AAAACGTCGTTGGCAAGCTTTAAAATATTTAAAAGAACATCTCTGTTCAGCACCACTGTGTTGTCGTAAA
TGTTGTTTTTGATAATTTGCGCTTCCGCAGTATCGACACGTTCAAAAAATTGATGCGCATCAATTTTGTT
GTTCCTATTATTGAATAAATAAGATTGTACAGATTCATATCTACGATTCGTCATGGCCACCACAAATGCT
ACGCTGCAAACGCTGGTACAATTTTACGAAAACTGCAAAAACGTCAAAACTCGGTATAAAATAATCAACG
GGCGCTTTGGCAAAATATCTATTTTATCGCACAAGCCCACTAGCAAATTGTATTTGCAGAAAACAATTTC
GGCGCACAATTTTAACGCTGACGAAATAAAAGTTCACCAGTTAATGAGCGACCACCCAAATTTTATAAAA
ATCTATTTTAATCACGGTTCCATCAACAACCAAGTGATCGTGATGGACTACATTGACTGTCCCGATTTAT
TTGAAACACTACAAATTAAAGGCGAGCTTTCGTACCAACTTGTTAGCAATATTATTAGACAGCTGTGTGA
AGCGCTCAACGATTTGCACAAGCACAATTTCATACACAACGACATAAAACTCGAAAATGTCTTATATTTC
GAAGCACTTGATCGCGTGTATGTTTGCGATTACGGATTGTGCAAACACGAAAACTCACTTAGCGTGCACG
ACGGCACGTTGGAGTATTTTAGTCCGGAAAAAATTCGACACCACAACTATGCACGTTCGTTTGACTGGTA
CGCCGTCGGCGTGTTAACATACAAGTTGCTAACCGGCGGCCAATTCGTAATCATGGTCATAGCTGTTTCC
TGTGTGAAATTGTTATCCGCTCACAATTCCACACAACATACGAGCCGGAAGCATAAAGTGTAAAGCCTGG
GGTGCCTAATGAGTGAGCTAACTCACATTAATTGCGTTGCGCTCACTGCCCGCTTTCCAGTCGGGAAACC
TGTCGTGCCAGCTGCATTAATGAATCGGCCAACGCGCGGGGAGAGGCGGTTTGCGTATTGGGCGCTCTTC
CGCTTCCTCGCTCACTGACTCGCTGCGCTCGGTCGTTCGGCTGCGGCGAGCGGTATCAGCTCACTCAAAG
GCGGTAATACGGTTATCCACAGAATCAGGGGATAACGCAGGAAAGAACATGTGAGCAAAAGGCCAGCAAA
AGGCCAGGAACCGTAAAAAGGCCGCGTTGCTGGCGTTTTTCCATAGGCTCCGCCCCCCTGACGAGCATCA
CAAAAATCGACGCTCAAGTCAGAGGTGGCGAAACCCGACAGGACTATAAAGATACCAGGCGTTTCCCCCT
GGAAGCTCCCTCGTGCGCTCTCCTGTTCCGACCCTGCCGCTTACCGGATACCTGTCCGCCTTTCTCCCTT
CGGGAAGCGTGGCGCTTTCTCATAGCTCACGCTGTAGGTATCTCAGTTCGGTGTAGGTCGTTCGCTCCAA
GCTGGGCTGTGTGCACGAACCCCCCGTTCAGCCCGACCGCTGCGCCTTATCCGGTAACTATCGTCTTGAG
TCCAACCCGGTAAGACACGACTTATCGCCACTGGCAGCAGCCACTGGTAACAGGATTAGCAGAGCGAGGT
ATGTAGGCGGTGCTACAGAGTTCTTGAAGTGGTGGCCTAACTACGGCTACACTAGAAGAACAGTATTTGG
TATCTGCGCTCTGCTGAAGCCAGTTACCTTCGGAAAAAGAGTTGGTAGCTCTTGATCCGGCAAACAAACC
ACCGCTGGTAGCGGTGGTTTTTTTGTTTGCAAGCAGCAGATTACGCGCAGAAAAAAAGGATCTCAAGAAG
ATCCTTTGATCTTTTCTACGGGGTCTGACGCTCAGTGGAACGAAAACTCACGTTAAGGGATTTTGGTCAT
GAGATTATCAAAAAGGATCTTCACCTAGATCCTTTTAAATTAAAAATGAAGTTTTAAATCAATCTAAAGT
ATATATGAGTAAACTTGGTCTGACAGTTACCAATGCTTAATCAGTGAGGCACCTATCTCAGCGATCTGTC
TATTTCGTTCATCCATAGTTGCCTGACTCCCCGTCGTGTAGATAACTACGATACGGGAGGGCTTACCATC
TGGCCCCAGTGCTGCAATGATACCGCGAGACCCACGCTCACCGGCTCCAGATTTATCAGCAATAAACCAG
CCAGCCGGAAGGGCCGAGCGCAGAAGTGGTCCTGCAACTTTATCCGCCTCCATCCAGTCTATTAATTGTT
GCCGGGAAGCTAGAGTAAGTAGTTCGCCAGTTAATAGTTTGCGCAACGTTGTTGCCATTGCTACAGGCAT
CGTGGTGTCACGCTCGTCGTTTGGTATGGCTTCATTCAGCTCCGGTTCCCAACGATCAAGGCGAGTTACA
TGATCCCCCATGTTGTGCAAAAAAGCGGTTAGCTCCTTCGGTCCTCCGATCGTTGTCAGAAGTAAGTTGG
CCGCAGTGTTATCACTCATGGTTATGGCAGCACTGCATAATTCTCTTACTGTCATGCCATCCGTAAGATG
CTTTTCTGTGACTGGTGAGTACTCAACCAAGTCATTCTGAGAATAGTGTATGCGGCGACCGAGTTGCTCT
TGCCCGGCGTCAATACGGGATAATACCGCGCCACATAGCAGAACTTTAAAAGTGCTCATCATTGGAAAAC
GTTCTTCGGGGCGAAAACTCTCAAGGATCTTACCGCTGTTGAGATCCAGTTCGATGTAACCCACTCGTGC
ACCCAACTGATCTTCAGCATCTTTTACTTTCACCAGCGTTTCTGGGTGAGCAAAAACAGGAAGGCAAAAT
GCCGCAAAAAAGGGAATAAGGGCGACACGGAAATGTTGAATACTCATACTCTTCCTTTTTCAATATTATT
GAAGCATTTATCAGGGTTATTGTCTCATGAGCGGATACATATTTGAATGTATTTAGAAAAATAAACAAAT
AGGGGTTCCGCGCACATTTCCCCGAAAAGTGCCACCTGACGTCTAAGAAACCATTATTATCATGACATTA
ACCTATAAAAATAGGCGTATCACGAGGCCCTTTCGTCTCGCGCGTTTCGGTGATGACGGTGAAAACCTCT
GACACATGCAGCTCCCGGAGACGGTCACAGCTTGTCTGTAAGCGGATGCCGGGAGCAGACAAGCCCGTCA
GGGCGCGTCAGCGGGTGTTGGCGGGTGTCGGGGCTGGCTTAACTATGCGGCATCAGAGCAGATTGTACTG
AGAGTGCACCATATGCGGTGTGAAATACCGCACAGATGCGTAAGGAGAAAATACCGCATCAGGCGCCATT
CGCCATTCAGGCTGCGCAACTGTTGGGAAGGGCGATCGGTGCGGGCCTCTTCGCTATTACGCCAGCTGGC
GAAAGGGGGATGTGCTGCAAGGCGATTAAGTTGGGTAACGCCAGGGTTTTCCCAGTCACGACGTTGTAAA
ACGACGGCCAGTGCCAAGCTTGGCTCGTAAAGCGAGTT
Features (pLannotate 1.2.2; 24 found; start..end, strand, type, name):
     53..556     +  CDS            PTP: PTP_NPVAC - Experimental evidence at protein level: Swiss-Prot protein existence level 1. Plays a role in the regulation and processing of late viral mRNAs by displaying RNA 5'-triphosphatase and diphosphatase activities. From Autographa californica nuclear polyhedrosis virus (AcMNPV).
    594..1577    -  CDS            Y002_NPVAC: Protein predicted: Swiss-Prot protein existence level 4. From Autographa californica nuclear polyhedrosis virus (AcMNPV).
   1637..1795    -  CDS            CTL: CXOL_NPVAC - Also known as CTX. Protein inferred from homology: Swiss-Prot protein existence level 3. From Autographa californica nuclear polyhedrosis virus (AcMNPV).
   1848..2300    -  CDS            Y004_NPVAC: Protein predicted: Swiss-Prot protein existence level 4. From Autographa californica nuclear polyhedrosis virus (AcMNPV).
   2329..2655    +  CDS            Y005_NPVAC: Protein predicted: Swiss-Prot protein existence level 4. From Autographa californica nuclear polyhedrosis virus (AcMNPV).
   2639..3268    +  CDS            LEF-2: LEF2_NPVAC - Experimental evidence at protein level: Swiss-Prot protein existence level 1. Plays an essential role in viral DNA replication. Does not seem to participate in the initiation step but is rather important for the amplification of DNA. Also required for expression from the vp39 and polh promoters. From Autographa californica nuclear polyhedrosis virus (AcMNPV).
   3147..3974    +  misc_recomb    baculovirus recombination region (lef2/ORF603): contains ORF603 and part of lef2
   3978..4069    +  promoter       polyhedrin promoter: polh from Autographa californica; promoter for the baculovirus polyhedrin gene
   4133..4660    +  CDS            TMEM97: SGMR2_HUMAN - Also known as MAC30 From Homo sapiens (Human).
   4694..5257    +  CDS            PH (fragment): PYHD_NPVAC - Also known as P29, POLH. Experimental evidence at protein level: Swiss-Prot protein existence level 1. Major component of the virus occlusion bodies which are large proteinaceous structures termed polyhedra. These structures serve as the protective package for the virus particles outside the infected host and allow natural transmission of virus between insect hosts, assisting persistence in the environment. Forms the paracrystalline lattice of polyhedra and interacts with enveloped virions as well as other accessory molecules and structures to form a mature viral occlusion body. F
   5261..5633    +  3'UTR          polyhedrin 3' UTR: 3' UTR from the Autographa californica nucleopolyhedrovirus polyhedrin gene (Suzuki et al., 2006)
   6313..6330    -  CDS            9xHis (fragment): 9xHis affinity tag
   6627..6914    -  CDS            P61 (fragment): P78_NPVAC - Experimental evidence at protein level: Swiss-Prot protein existence level 1. Plays a role in the transport of the nucleocapsids from the cytoplasm toward the host nucleus together with the host actin- polymerizing Arp2/3 complex. From Autographa californica nuclear polyhedrosis virus (AcMNPV).
   6913..7533    +  CDS            PK1 (fragment): PK1_NPVAC - Also known as PK-1. Experimental evidence at transcript level: Swiss-Prot protein existence level 2. Serine/threonine protein kinase that plays a role in viral propagation by phosphorylating various viral and cellular substrates including the viral p6.9 protein or host histone H1. Participates in nucleocapsid assembly and polyhedra formation. From Autographa californica nuclear polyhedrosis virus (AcMNPV).
   7570..7586    -  protein_bind   lac operator: The lac repressor binds to the lac operator to inhibit transcription in E. coli. This inhibition can be relieved by adding lactose or isopropyl-β-D-thiogalactopyranoside (IPTG). lac repressor encoded by lacI
   7594..7624    -  promoter       lac promoter: promoter for the E. coli lac operon
   7639..7660    -  protein_bind   CAP binding site: CAP binding activates transcription in the presence of cAMP. E. coli catabolite activator protein
   7673..7765    -  CDS            lacI (fragment): lac repressor; lacI; The lac repressor binds to the lac operator to inhibit transcription in E. coli. This inhibition can be relieved by adding lactose or isopropyl-β-D-thiogalactopyranoside (IPTG).
   7948..8536    -  rep_origin     ori: high-copy-number ColE1/pMB1/pBR322/pUC origin of replication
   8707..9567    -  CDS            AmpR: β-lactamase; bla; confers resistance to ampicillin, carbenicillin, and related antibiotics
   9568..9672    -  promoter       AmpR promoter: bla
   9767..9802    +  CDS            rop (fragment): Rop protein, which maintains plasmids at low copy number; rop
   9904..10003   +  misc_feature   bom (fragment): basis of mobility region from pBR322
  10009..10163   -  CDS            lacZα (fragment): LacZα fragment of β-galactosidase; lacZ fragment
