[The description below was written by a language model from this plasmid's Addgene catalogue record and pLannotate feature annotations shown in this document.]
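Description:
pVL1392 TMEM97 is a baculovirus transfer vector built on the commercial pVL1392 backbone and intended for insect-cell expression of human TMEM97 (also known as MAC30, identified as the sigma-2 receptor). In E. coli it is propagated as a high-copy plasmid through a ColE1/pUC-type origin and selected with ampicillin via the β-lactamase gene. Remnants of lac promoter/operator, lacI, lacZα, rop and bom sequences are annotated in the bacterial portion but are only fragments carried over from the parental cloning vector.

The expression cassette places the TMEM97 coding sequence directly downstream of the AcMNPV polyhedrin promoter, a very late viral promoter that drives strong transcription in infected insect cells. The record lists a C-terminal FLAG tag on the insert, which would allow detection and affinity purification, although the tag is not separately annotated in the feature table. The insert was introduced by Gibson cloning. It is followed by a fragment of the polyhedrin coding region and the polyhedrin 3′ UTR. Flanking this cassette are long stretches of AcMNPV genomic sequence: upstream, PTP, several predicted ORFs, lef-2 and the lef2/ORF603 recombination region, and downstream, fragments of further viral genes including P78 and PK1. These arms provide the homology for recombination with baculovirus DNA when the two are co-transfected into insect cells, moving the cassette into the polyhedrin locus. A short annotated 9xHis fragment lies on the opposite strand within the downstream viral flank, well away from the insert, and is probably an incidental sequence match. The resulting recombinant virus is used to produce human TMEM97 protein in insect cells.
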