Addgene plasmid #157748: pVL1392 TMEM97
Purpose: Baculovirus transfer vectors to create a virus expressing human TMEM97
Depositing lab: Andrew Kruse. Depositing organization: Harvard Medical School. Publication: Identification of the gene that codes for the sigma2 receptor. Alon A, Schmidt HR, Wood MD, Sahn JJ, Martin SF, Kruse AC. Proc Natl Acad Sci U S A. 2017 Jul 3;114(27):7160-7165. doi: 10.1073/pnas.1705154114. Epub 2017 May 30. PubMed 28559337.
Backbone
  Vector backbone: pVL1392
  Backbone manufacturer: Invitrogen
  Backbone size w/o insert (bp): 9639
  Vector type: Insect Expression
Growth in bacteria
  Bacterial resistance: Ampicillin, 100 μg/mL
  Growth temperature: 37°C
  Growth strain: DH5alpha
  Copy number: High Copy
Gene/Insert
  Gene/Insert name: TMEM97
  Species: H. sapiens (human)
  Insert size (bp): 558
  Entrez Gene: TMEM97 (a.k.a. MAC30)
  Tag / fusion protein: flag (C terminal on insert)
  Cloning method: Gibson Cloning
  Sequencing primers: 5′ unknown
Terms and licenses: Academic/Nonprofit Terms; Industry Terms
How to cite: pVL1392 TMEM97 was a gift from Andrew Kruse (Addgene plasmid # 157748 ; http://n2t.net/addgene:157748 ; RRID:Addgene_157748)
